Addgene plasmid #25135: PP-RNR
Purpose: Bacterial expression for structure determination; may not be full ORF
Depositing lab: Cheryl Arrowsmith. Depositing organization: University of Toronto.
Backbone
  Vector backbone: p15TV-L
  Backbone manufacturer: SGC
  Backbone size w/o insert (bp): 7746
  Vector type: Bacterial Expression
Growth in bacteria
  Bacterial resistance: Ampicillin, 100 μg/mL
  Growth temperature: 37°C
  Growth strain: DH5alpha
  Copy number: Low Copy
Gene/Insert
  Gene/Insert name: PY03671:C21955 (alt names: PDB: 2P1I; ribonucleotide reductase, R2 subunit (PY03671))
  Species: Plasmodium yoelii
  Insert size (bp): 936
  Entrez Gene: PY03671
  Tag / fusion protein: His (N terminal on insert)
  Cloning method: Restriction Enzyme
  Sequencing primers: 5′ T7; 3′ T7-term
Terms and licenses: Academic/Nonprofit Terms; Industry Terms: Not Available to Industry
Depositor comments: PDB: 2P1I. http://www.thesgc.org/structures/2P1I/ .
How to cite: PP-RNR was a gift from Cheryl Arrowsmith (Addgene plasmid # 25135 ; http://n2t.net/addgene:25135 ; RRID:Addgene_25135)
