[The description below was written by a language model from this plasmid's Addgene catalogue record.]
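Description:
PP-RNR is a bacterial expression plasmid built on the p15TV-L backbone, a vector from a structural genomics consortium with a recorded size of 7746 bp without insert. It is selected with ampicillin and is listed as low copy. The record does not name the origin of replication, and no feature table is available to confirm individual backbone elements.

The insert is a 936 bp coding segment from the Plasmodium yoelii gene PY03671, which encodes the R2 (small) subunit of ribonucleotide reductase, the enzyme that converts ribonucleotides to the deoxyribonucleotides needed for DNA synthesis. It was introduced by restriction enzyme cloning and carries an N-terminal His tag, which allows purification of the recombinant protein by immobilised metal affinity chromatography. The promoter is not stated explicitly. However, the listed sequencing primers are T7 and T7-terminator, which suggests the insert lies between T7 promoter and terminator elements, as is usual for expression in E. coli strains that supply T7 RNA polymerase.

The stated purpose is production of protein in bacteria for structure determination, and the depositor links the construct to a deposited crystal structure of this protein. The record cautions that the insert may not be the full open reading frame, as is common for constructs with boundaries trimmed to favour soluble, crystallisable protein. Users should therefore not assume it encodes the complete native protein. It is suited to producing recombinant malaria-parasite R2 subunit for structural or biochemical work.
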