>Addgene plasmid #25135 | PP-RNR | depositor partial sequence | sequence record 11609 | Author sequence
GTTGTGAATATATCAAAGAGTGCTTCATTTTCGAAGCAAGAAAAAGAATTTAGTGATTTTCAAAAAAGTA
AAGAAAGCAATGAAAAAATATTAAATAAAGAATCAAACAGATTTACATTGCATCCTATTATGTATCCTGA
AGTTTGGAATTTTTACAAAAAAGCTGAAGCTTCATTTTGGACAGCTGAAGAAATTGATTTATCGAGCGAT
TTGAAAGATTTTGAAAAATTAAATGTCAATGAAAAACATTTTATAAAACATGTTTTAGCATTTTTTGCAG
CAAGTGATGGAATTGTATTAGAAAATTTGGCTAGTAAATTTTTAAGAGAAGTAGAAATTATTGAAGCAAA
AAAATTTTATTCTTTTCAAATAGCTGTTGAAAATATACATTCTGAAACATATAGTTTATTAATTGATAAT
TATATTAAAGATGAAAAAGAAAGATTAAATTTATTTCATGCTATTGAAAATATACCAGCTATCAAAAATA
AAGCATTATGGGCTGCTAAATGGATAAATGATACAAATTCTTTTGCAGAAAGAATTGTAGCTAATGCATG
TGTAGAAGGAATATTATTTAGTGGAAGTTTTTGTGCAATTTTTTGGTTTAAAAAACAAAATAAATTACAT
GGTTTAACATTTAGTAATGAATTAATTAGTAGGGATGAGGGTTTACATACTGATTTTAACTGTTTAATTT
ATAGTTTATTAGAAAATAAATTACCAGAAAATGTTGTTCAAAATATAGTTAAAGAAGCAGTTGAAGTAGA
AAGATCATTTATTTGTGAATCTTTACCTTGTGATTTAATTGGAATGAATTCAAGGCTCATGTCTCAATAT
ATTGAATTTGTTGCTGATAGATTATTAGAATGTTTAGGATGTTCTAAAGTTTTTCATTCTAAAAACCCTT
TCAATTGGATGGATTTAATATCTTTA
