>Addgene plasmid #25135 | PP-RNR | addgene partial sequence | sequence record 31211 | 25135 with T7
CTGAATATTTTGTTTACTTTAGAAGGAGATATACCATGGGCAGCAGCCATCATCATCATCATCACAGCAG
CGGCAGAGAAAACTTGTATTTCCAGGGCGTTGTGAATATATCAAAGAGTGCTTCATTTTCGAAGCAAGAA
AAAGAATTTAGTGATTTTCAAAAAAGTAAAGAAAGCAATGAAAAAATATTAAATAAAGAATCAAACAGAT
TTACATTGCATCCTATTATGTATCCTGAAGTTTGGAATTTTTACAAAAAAGCTGAAGCTTCATTTTGGAC
AGCTGAAGAAATTGATTTATCGAGCGATTTGAAAGATTTTGAAAAATTAAATGTCAATGAAAAACATTTT
ATAAAACATGTTTTAGCATTTTTTGCAGCAAGTGATGGAATTGTATTAGAAAATTTGGCTAGTAAATTTT
TAAGAGAAGTAGAAATTATTGAAGCAAAAAAATTTTATTCTTTTCAAATAGCTGTTGAAAATATACATTC
TGAAACATATAGTTTATTAATTGATAATTATATTAAAGATGAAAAAGAAAGATTAAATTTATTTCATGCT
ATTGAAAATATACCAGCTATCAAAAATAAAGCATTATGGGCTGCTAAATGGATAAATGATACAAATTCTT
TTGCAGAAAGAATTGTAGCTAATGCATGTGTAGAAGGAATATTATTTAGTGGAAGTTTTTGTGCAATTTT
TTGGTTTAAAAAACAAAATAAATTACATGGTTTAACATTTAGTAATGAATTAATTAGTAGGGATGAGGGT
TTACATACTGATTTTAACTGTTTAATTTATAGTTTATTAGAAAATAAATTACCAGAAAATGTTGTTCAAA
ATATAGTTAAAGAAGCAGTTGAAGTAGAA
